>Addgene plasmid #18942 | pET11phiC31poly(A) | depositor full sequence | sequence record 8895 | Author sequence
TTCTTGAAGACGAAAGGGCCTCGTGATACGCCTATTTTTATAGGTTAATGTCATGATAATAATGGTTTCT
TAGACGTCAGGTGGCACTTTTCGGGGAAATGTGCGCGGAACCCCTATTTGTTTATTTTTCTAAATACATT
CAAATATGTATCCGCTCATGAGACAATAACCCTGATAAATGCTTCAATAATATTGAAAAAGGAAGAGTAT
GAGTATTCAACATTTCCGTGTCGCCCTTATTCCCTTTTTTGCGGCATTTTGCCTTCCTGTTTTTGCTCAC
CCAGAAACGCTGGTGAAAGTAAAAGATGCTGAAGATCAGTTGGGTGCACGAGTGGGTTACATCGAACTGG
ATCTCAACAGCGGTAAGATCCTTGAGAGTTTTCGCCCCGAAGAACGTTTTCCAATGATGAGCACTTTTAA
AGTTCTGCTATGTGGCGCGGTATTATCCCGTGTTGACGCCGGGCAAGAGCAACTCGGTCGCCGCATACAC
TATTCTCAGAATGACTTGGTTGAGTACTCACCAGTCACAGAAAAGCATCTTACGGATGGCATGACAGTAA
GAGAATTATGCAGTGCTGCCATAACCATGAGTGATAACACTGCGGCCAACTTACTTCTGACAACGATCGG
AGGACCGAAGGAGCTAACCGCTTTTTTGCACAACATGGGGGATCATGTAACTCGCCTTGATCGTTGGGAA
CCGGAGCTGAATGAAGCCATACCAAACGACGAGCGTGACACCACGATGCCTGCAGCAATGGCAACAACGT
TGCGCAAACTATTAACTGGCGAACTACTTACTCTAGCTTCCCGGCAACAATTAATAGACTGGATGGAGGC
GGATAAAGTTGCAGGACCACTTCTGCGCTCGGCCCTTCCGGCTGGCTGGTTTATTGCTGATAAATCTGGA
GCCGGTGAGCGTGGGTCTCGCGGTATCATTGCAGCACTGGGGCCAGATGGTAAGCCCTCCCGTATCGTAG
TTATCTACACGACGGGGAGTCAGGCAACTATGGATGAACGAAATAGACAGATCGCTGAGATAGGTGCCTC
ACTGATTAAGCATTGGTAACTGTCAGACCAAGTTTACTCATATATACTTTAGATTGATTTAAAACTTCAT
TTTTAATTTAAAAGGATCTAGGTGAAGATCCTTTTTGATAATCTCATGACCAAAATCCCTTAACGTGAGT
TTTCGTTCCACTGAGCGTCAGACCCCGTAGAAAAGATCAAAGGATCTTCTTGAGATCCTTTTTTTCTGCG
CGTAATCTGCTGCTTGCAAACAAAAAAACCACCGCTACCAGCGGTGGTTTGTTTGCCGGATCAAGAGCTA
CCAACTCTTTTTCCGAAGGTAACTGGCTTCAGCAGAGCGCAGATACCAAATACTGTCCTTCTAGTGTAGC
CGTAGTTAGGCCACCACTTCAAGAACTCTGTAGCACCGCCTACATACCTCGCTCTGCTAATCCTGTTACC
AGTGGCTGCTGCCAGTGGCGATAAGTCGTGTCTTACCGGGTTGGACTCAAGACGATAGTTACCGGATAAG
GCGCAGCGGTCGGGCTGAACGGGGGGTTCGTGCACACAGCCCAGCTTGGAGCGAACGACCTACACCGAAC
TGAGATACCTACAGCGTGAGCTATGAGAAAGCGCCACGCTTCCCGAAGGGAGAAAGGCGGACAGGTATCC
GGTAAGCGGCAGGGTCGGAACAGGAGAGCGCACGAGGGAGCTTCCAGGGGGAAACGCCTGGTATCTTTAT
AGTCCTGTCGGGTTTCGCCACCTCTGACTTGAGCGTCGATTTTTGTGATGCTCGTCAGGGGGGCGGAGCC
TATGGAAAAACGCCAGCAACGCGGCCTTTTTACGGTTCCTGGCCTTTTGCTGGCCTTTTGCTCACATGTT
CTTTCCTGCGTTATCCCCTGATTCTGTGGATAACCGTATTACCGCCTTTGAGTGAGCTGATACCGCTCGC
CGCAGCCGAACGACCGAGCGCAGCGAGTCAGTGAGCGAGGAAGCGGAAGAGCGCCTGATGCGGTATTTTC
TCCTTACGCATCTGTGCGGTATTTCACACCGCATATATGGTGCACTCTCAGTACAATCTGCTCTGATGCC
GCATAGTTAAGCCAGTATACACTCCGCTATCGCTACGTGACTGGGTCATGGCTGCGCCCCGACACCCGCC
AACACCCGCTGACGCGCCCTGACGGGCTTGTCTGCTCCCGGCATCCGCTTACAGACAAGCTGTGACCGTC
TCCGGGAGCTGCATGTGTCAGAGGTTTTCACCGTCATCACCGAAACGCGCGAGGCAGCTGCGGTAAAGCT
CATCAGCGTGGTCGTGAAGCGATTCACAGATGTCTGCCTGTTCATCCGCGTCCAGCTCGTTGAGTTTCTC
CAGAAGCGTTAATGTCTGGCTTCTGATAAAGCGGGCCATGTTAAGGGCGGTTTTTTCCTGTTTGGTCACT
GATGCCTCCGTGTAAGGGGGATTTCTGTTCATGGGGGTAATGATACCGATGAAACGAGAGAGGATGCTCA
CGATACGGGTTACTGATGATGAACATGCCCGGTTACTGGAACGTTGTGAGGGTAAACAACTGGCGGTATG
GATGCGGCGGGACCAGAGAAAAATCACTCAGGGTCAATGCCAGCGCTTCGTTAATACAGATGTAGGTGTT
CCACAGGGTAGCCAGCAGCATCCTGCGATGCAGATCCGGAACATAATGGTGCAGGGCGCTGACTTCCGCG
TTTCCAGACTTTACGAAACACGGAAACCGAAGACCATTCATGTTGTTGCTCAGGTCGCAGACGTTTTGCA
GCAGCAGTCGCTTCACGTTCGCTCGCGTATCGGTGATTCATTCTGCTAACCAGTAAGGCAACCCCGCCAG
CCTAGCCGGGTCCTCAACGACAGGAGCACGATCATGCGCACCCGTGGCCAGGACCCAACGCTGCCCGAGA
TGCGCCGCGTGCGGCTGCTGGAGATGGCGGACGCGATGGATATGTTCTGCCAAGGGTTGGTTTGCGCATT
CACAGTTCTCCGCAAGAATTGATTGGCTCCAATTCTTGGAGTGGTGAATCCGTTAGCGAGGTGCCGCCGG
CTTCCATTCAGGTCGAGGTGGCCCGGCTCCATGCACCGCGACGCAACGCGGGGAGGCAGACAAGGTATAG
GGCGGCGCCTACAATCCATGCCAACCCGTTCCATGTGCTCGCCGAGGCGGCATAAATCGCCGTGACGATC
AGCGGTCCAGTGATCGAAGTTAGGCTGGTAAGAGCCGCGAGCGATCCTTGAAGCTGTCCCTGATGGTCGT
CATCTACCTGCCTGGACAGCATGGCCTGCAACGCGGGCATCCCGATGCCGCCGGAAGCGAGAAGAATCAT
AATGGGGAAGGCCATCCAGCCTCGCGTCGCGAACGCCAGCAAGACGTAGCCCAGCGCGTCGGCCGCCATG
CCGGCGATAATGGCCTGCTTCTCGCCGAAACGTTTGGTGGCGGGACCAGTGACGAAGGCTTGAGCGAGGG
CGTGCAAGATTCCGAATACCGCAAGCGACAGGCCGATCATCGTCGCGCTCCAGCGAAAGCGGTCCTCGCC
GAAAATGACCCAGAGCGCTGCCGGCACCTGTCCTACGAGTTGCATGATAAAGAAGACAGTCATAAGTGCG
GCGACGATAGTCATGCCCCGCGCCCACCGGAAGGAGCTGACTGGGTTGAAGGCTCTCAAGGGCATCGGTC
GAGATCCCGGTGCCTAATGAGTGAGCTAACTTACATTAATTGCGTTGCGCTCACTGCCCGCTTTCCAGTC
GGGAAACCTGTCGTGCCAGCTGCATTAATGAATCGGCCAACGCGCGGGGAGAGGCGGTTTGCGTATTGGG
CGCCAGGGTGGTTTTTCTTTTCACCAGTGAGACGGGCAACAGCTGATTGCCCTTCACCGCCTGGCCCTGA
GAGAGTTGCAGCAAGCGGTCCACGCTGGTTTGCCCCAGCAGGCGAAAATCCTGTTTGATGGTGGTTAACG
GCGGGATATAACATGAGCTGTCTTCGGTATCGTCGTATCCCACTACCGAGATATCCGCACCAACGCGCAG
CCCGGACTCGGTAATGGCGCGCATTGCGCCCAGCGCCATCTGATCGTTGGCAACCAGCATCGCAGTGGGA
ACGATGCCCTCATTCAGCATTTGCATGGTTTGTTGAAAACCGGACATGGCACTCCAGTCGCCTTCCCGTT
CCGCTATCGGCTGAATTTGATTGCGAGTGAGATATTTATGCCAGCCAGCCAGACGCAGACGCGCCGAGAC
AGAACTTAATGGGCCCGCTAACAGCGCGATTTGCTGGTGACCCAATGCGACCAGATGCTCCACGCCCAGT
CGCGTACCGTCTTCATGGGAGAAAATAATACTGTTGATGGGTGTCTGGTCAGAGACATCAAGAAATAACG
CCGGAACATTAGTGCAGGCAGCTTCCACAGCAATGGCATCCTGGTCATCCAGCGGATAGTTAATGATCAG
CCCACTGACGCGTTGCGCGAGAAGATTGTGCACCGCCGCTTTACAGGCTTCGACGCCGCTTCGTTCTACC
ATCGACACCACCACGCTGGCACCCAGTTGATCGGCGCGAGATTTAATCGCCGCGACAATTTGCGACGGCG
CGTGCAGGGCCAGACTGGAGGTGGCAACGCCAATCAGCAACGACTGTTTGCCCGCCAGTTGTTGTGCCAC
GCGGTTGGGAATGTAATTCAGCTCCGCCATCGCCGCTTCCACTTTTTCCCGCGTTTTCGCAGAAACGTGG
CTGGCCTGGTTCACCACGCGGGAAACGGTCTGATAAGAGACACCGGCATACTCTGCGACATCGTATAACG
TTACTGGTTTCACATTCACCACCCTGAATTGACTCTCTTCCGGGCGCTATCATGCCATACCGCGAAAGGT
TTTGCGCCATTCGATGGTGTCCGGGATCTCGACGCTCTCCCTTATGCGACTCCTGCATTAGGAAGCAGCC
CAGTAGTAGGTTGAGGCCGTTGAGCACCGCCGCCGCAAGGAATGGTGCATGCAAGGAGATGGCGCCCAAC
AGTCCCCCGGCCACGGGGCCTGCCACCATACCCACGCCGAAACAAGCGCTCATGAGCCCGAAGTGGCGAG
CCCGATCTTCCCCATCGGTGATGTCGGCGATATAGGCGCCAGCAACCGCACCTGTGGCGCCGGTGATGCC
GGCCACGATGCGTCCGGCGTAGAGGATCGAGATCTCGATCCCGCGAAATTAATACGACTCACTATAGGGG
AATTGTGAGCGGATAACAATTCCCCTCTAGAAATAATTTTGTTTAACTTTAAGAAGGAGATATACATATG
GACACGTACGCGGGTGCTTACGACCGTCAGTCGCGCGAGCGCGAAAATTCGAGCGCAGCAAGCCCAGCGA
CACAGCGTAGCGCCAACGAAGACAAGGCGGCCGACCTTCAGCGCGAAGTCGAGCGCGACGGGGGCCGGTT
CAGGTTCGTCGGGCATTTCAGCGAAGCGCCGGGCACGTCGGCGTTCGGGACGGCGGAGCGCCCGGAGTTC
GAACGCATCCTGAACGAATGCCGCGCCGGGCGGCTCAACATGATCATTGTCTATGACGTGTCGCGCTTCT
CGCGCCTGAAGGTCATGGACGCGATTCCGATTGTCTCGGAATTGCTCGCCCTGGGCGTGACGATTGTTTC
CACTCAGGAAGGCGTCTTCCGGCAGGGAAACGTCATGGACCTGATTCACCTGATTATGCGGCTCGACGCG
TCGCACAAAGAATCTTCGCTGAAGTCGGCGAAGATTCTCGACACGAAGAACCTTCAGCGCGAATTGGGCG
GGTACGTCGGCGGGAAGGCGCCTTACGGCTTCGAGCTTGTTTCGGAGACGAAGGAGATCACGCGCAACGG
CCGAATGGTCAATGTCGTCATCAACAAGCTTGCGCACTCGACCACTCCCCTTACCGGACCCTTCGAGTTC
GAGCCCGACGTAATCCGGTGGTGGTGGCGTGAGATCAAGACGCACAAACACCTTCCCTTCAAGCCGGGCA
GTCAAGCCGCCATTCACCCGGGCAGCATCACGGGGCTTTGTAAGCGCATGGACGCTGACGCCGTGCCGAC
CCGGGGCGAGACGATTGGGAAGAAGACCGCTTCAAGCGCCTGGGACCCGGCAACCGTTATGCGAATCCTT
CGGGACCCGCGTATTGCGGGCTTCGCCGCTGAGGTGATCTACAAGAAGAAGCCGGACGGCACGCCGACCA
CGAAGATTGAGGGTTACCGCATTCAGCGCGACCCGATCACGCTCCGGCCGGTCGAGCTTGATTGCGGACC
GATCATCGAGCCCGCTGAGTGGTATGAGCTTCAGGCGTGGTTGGACGGCAGGGGGCGCGGCAAGGGGCTT
TCCCGGGGGCAAGCCATTCTGTCCGCCATGGACAAGCTGTACTGCGAGTGTGGCGCCGTCATGACTTCGA
AGCGCGGGGAAGAATCGATCAAGGACTCTTACCGCTGCCGTCGCCGGAAGGTGGTCGACCCGTCCGCACC
TGGGCAGCACGAAGGCACGTGCAACGTCAGCATGGCGGCACTCGACAAGTTCGTTGCGGAACGCATCTTC
AACAAGATCAGGCACGCCGAAGGCGACGAAGAGACGTTGGCGCTTCTGTGGGAAGCCGCCCGACGCTTCG
GCAAGCTCACTGAGGCGCCTGAGAAGAGCGGCGAACGGGCGAACCTTGTTGCGGAGCGCGCCGACGCCCT
GAACGCCCTTGAAGAGCTGTACGAAGACCGCGCGGCAGGCGCGTACGACGGACCCGTTGGCAGGAAGCAC
TTCCGGAAGCAACAGGCAGCGCTGACGCTCCGGCAGCAAGGGGCGGAAGAGCGGCTTGCCGAACTTGAAG
CCGCCGAAGCCCCGAAGCTTCCCCTTGACCAATGGTTCCCCGAAGACGCCGACGCTGACCCGACCGGCCC
TAAGTCGTGGTGGGGGCGCGCGTCAGTAGACGACAAGCGCGTGTTCGTCGGGCTCTTCGTAGACAAGATC
GTTGTCACGAAGTCGACTACGGGCAGGGGGCAGGGAACGCCCATCGAGAAGCGCGCTTCGATCACGTGGG
CGAAGCCGCCGACCGACGACGACGAAGACGACGCCCAGGACGGCACGGAAGACGTAGCGGCGTAGCGAGA
CACCCGGATCGCGCCAAAAAAAAAAAAAAAAAAAAAAAAAAAAAACCGGATCCGGCTGCTAACAAAGCCC
GAAAGGAAGCTGAGTTGGCTGCTGCCACCGCTGAGCAATAACTAGCATAACCCCTTGGGGCCTCTAAACG
GGTCTTGAGGGGTTTTTTGCTGAAAGGAGGAACTATATCCGGATATCCCGCAAGAGGCCCGGCAGTACCG
GCATAACCAAGCCTATGCCTACAGCATCCAGGGTGACGGTGCCGAGGATGACGATGAGCGCATTGTTAGA
TTTCATACACGGTGCCTGACTGCGTTAGCAATTTAACTGTGATAAACTACCGCATTAAAGCTTATCGATG
ATAAGCTGTCAAACATGAGAA
Features (pLannotate 1.2.2; 20 found; start..end, strand, type, name):
    104..208     +  promoter       AmpR promoter: bla
    209..1069    +  CDS            AmpR: β-lactamase; bla; confers resistance to ampicillin, carbenicillin, and related antibiotics
   1240..1828    +  rep_origin     ori: high-copy-number ColE1/pMB1/pBR322/pUC origin of replication
   2014..2156    -  misc_feature   bom: basis of mobility region from pBR322
   2258..2449    -  CDS            rop: Rop protein, which maintains plasmids at low copy number; rop
   2466..2846    +  CDS            YPB1_ECOLX: Protein predicted: Swiss-Prot protein existence level 4. From Escherichia coli.
   3088..3712    -  CDS            TcR (fragment): tetracycline efflux protein; tet; confers resistance to tetracycline
   3727..3748    -  protein_bind   CAP binding site: CAP binding activates transcription in the presence of cAMP. E. coli catabolite activator protein
   3761..4843    -  CDS            lacI: lac repressor; lacI; The lac repressor binds to the lac operator to inhibit transcription in E. coli. This inhibition can be relieved by adding lactose or isopropyl-β-D-thiogalactopyranoside (IPTG).
   4844..4921    -  promoter       lacI promoter: lacI
   4929..5208    -  CDS            TcR (fragment): tetracycline efflux protein; tet; confers resistance to tetracycline
   5230..5248    +  promoter       T7 promoter: promoter for bacteriophage T7 RNA polymerase
   5249..5273    +  protein_bind   lac operator: The lac repressor binds to the lac operator to inhibit transcription in E. coli. This inhibition can be relieved by adding lactose or isopropyl-β-D-thiogalactopyranoside (IPTG). lac repressor encoded by lacI
   5288..5310    +  RBS            RBS: efficient ribosome binding site from bacteriophage T7 gene 10 (Olins and Rangwala, 1989)
   5319..7135    +  CDS            phage φC31 integrase (fragment): integrase from phage φC31
   7152..7172    -  promoter       LAC4 promoter (5') (fragment): 5' portion of the Kluyveromyces lactis LAC4 promoter
   7195..7244    +  CDS            SET1 (fragment): solubility-enhancement tag derived from T7 phage gene 10B
   7252..7299    +  terminator     T7 terminator: transcription terminator for bacteriophage T7 RNA polymerase
   7322..7426    -  CDS            TcR (fragment): tetracycline efflux protein; tet; confers resistance to tetracycline
   7474..7502    -  promoter       tet promoter: E. coli promoter for tetracycline efflux protein gene
