[The description below was written by a language model from this plasmid's Addgene catalogue record and pLannotate feature annotations shown in this document.]
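Description:
pET11phiC31poly(A) is a bacterial expression plasmid built on the Novagen pET11 backbone that carries the site-specific integrase gene (int) of Streptomyces phage phiC31. The roughly 1.9 kb insert was cloned between NdeI and BamHI sites, both retained, giving a construct of about 7.5 kb. It is maintained in E. coli through a ColE1/pBR322-type origin and selected with ampicillin via the bla gene. The catalogue lists it as high copy, although the annotated sequence also contains the pBR322 bom region and the rop gene, which normally moderates copy number. Scattered tetracycline-resistance fragments and the tet promoter are nonfunctional remnants of the pBR322 ancestry of pET vectors.

The integrase coding sequence sits downstream of a T7 promoter fused to a lac operator and the strong T7 gene 10 ribosome binding site, and is followed by the T7 terminator. A lacI gene with its own promoter supplies repressor, so that in a host providing T7 RNA polymerase, transcription would be IPTG-inducible. The short matches between the integrase and the terminator (a LAC4 promoter fragment and a gene 10-derived tag fragment) are most likely incidental or vector-derived annotation hits rather than functional parts. The name indicates a poly(A) tract after the integrase gene, but no such feature is annotated and the record does not describe it.

The associated publication concerns making transgenic Drosophila with phiC31 integrase. This suggests that the T7 promoter may serve as a template for in vitro transcription of polyadenylated integrase mRNA, though the record does not state this use explicitly. Part of the plasmid derives from pIJ8600.
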