Addgene plasmid #18942: pET11phiC31poly(A)
Depositing lab: Michele Calos. Depositing organization: Stanford University. Publication: Construction of transgenic Drosophila by using the site-specific integrase from phage phiC31. Groth AC, Fish M, Nusse R, Calos MP. Genetics. 2004 Apr . 166(4):1775-82. 10.1534/genetics.166.4.1775 PubMed 15126397.
Backbone
  Vector backbone: pET11
  Backbone manufacturer: Novagen
  Backbone size w/o insert (bp): 5632
  Vector type: Bacterial Expression
Growth in bacteria
  Bacterial resistance: Ampicillin, 100 μg/mL
  Growth temperature: 37°C
  Growth strain: DH5alpha
  Copy number: High Copy
Gene/Insert
  Gene/Insert name: phiC31 integrase
  Species: Streptomyces phage phiC31
  Insert size (bp): 1879
  Entrez Gene: int (a.k.a. phiC31p51)
  Cloning method: Restriction Enzyme; 5′ cloning site NdeI (not destroyed); 3′ cloning site BamHI (not destroyed)
  Sequencing primers: 5′ n/a
Resource information
  A portion of this plasmid was derived from a plasmid made by: the plasmid pIJ8600 from Mervyn Bibb, John Innes Institute, Norwich, U.K.
Terms and licenses: Academic/Nonprofit Terms; Industry Terms: Not Available to Industry
How to cite: pET11phiC31poly(A) was a gift from Michele Calos (Addgene plasmid # 18942 ; http://n2t.net/addgene:18942 ; RRID:Addgene_18942)
