>Addgene plasmid #18942 | pET11phiC31poly(A) | addgene partial sequence | sequence record 24806 | 18942 sequence with T7
ATTCCNTCTGAATATTTTGTTTACTTTAAGAAGGAGATATACATATGGACACGTACGCGGGTGCTTACGA
CCGTCAGTCGCGCGAGCGCGAAAATTCGAGCGCAGCAAGCCCAGCGACACAGCGTAGCGCCAACGAAGAC
AAGGCGGCCGACCTTCAGCGCGAAGTCGAGCGCGACGGGGGCCGGTTCAGGTTCGTCGGGCATTTCAGCG
AAGCGCCGGGCACGTCGGCGTTCGGGACGGCGGAGCGCCCGGAGTTCGAACGCATCCTGAACGAATGCCG
CGCCGGGCGGCTCAACATGATCATTGTCTATGACGTGTCGCGCTTCTCGCGCCTGAAGGTCATGGACGCG
ATTCCGATTGTCTCGGAATTGCTCGCCCTGGGCGTGACGATTGTTTCCACTCAGGAAGGCGTCTTCCGGC
AGGGAAACGTCATGGACCTGATTCACCTGATTATGCGGCTCGACGCGTCGCACAAAGAATCTTCGCTGAA
GTCGGCGAAGATTCTCGACACGAAGAACCTTCAGCGCGAATTGGGCGGGTACGTCGGCGGGAAGGCGCCT
TACGGCTTCGAGCTTGTTTCGGAGACGAAGGAGATCACGCGCAACGGCCGAATGGTCAATGTCGTCATCA
ACAAGCTTGCGCACTCGACCACTC
